Addgene plasmid #199123: RB795
Purpose: This plasmid contains a barcoding cassette which gets integrated at Neut5 locus in Candida albicans genome
Depositing lab: Richard Bennett. Depositing organization: Brown University. Publication: Aneuploidy and gene dosage regulate filamentation and host colonization by Candida albicans. Kakade P, Sircaik S, Maufrais C, Ene IV, Bennett RJ. Proc Natl Acad Sci U S A. 2023 Mar 14;120(11):e2218163120. doi: 10.1073/pnas.2218163120. Epub 2023 Mar 9. PubMed 36893271.
Backbone
  Vector backbone: pRS314
  Backbone manufacturer: ATCC
  Backbone size w/o insert (bp): 6599
  Vector type: Yeast Expression
  Selectable markers: Nourseothricin
Growth in bacteria
  Bacterial resistance: Ampicillin, 100 μg/mL
  Growth temperature: 37°C
  Growth strain: DH5alpha
  Copy number: High Copy
Gene/Insert
  Gene/Insert name: 100 bp barcoding cassette
  Species: Synthetic
  Insert size (bp): 100
  Cloning method: Restriction Enzyme; 5′ cloning site SpeI (unknown if destroyed); 3′ cloning site ClaI (unknown if destroyed)
  Sequencing primers: 5′ GTGCCGTAAAGCACTAAATCGG; 3′ GTTACCTCACTCATTAGGCACCCC
Terms and licenses: Academic/Nonprofit Terms; Industry Terms: Not Available to Industry
Depositor comments: After restriction digestion with NgoMIV, this plasmid can be used to transform Candida strains which would barcode it with unique DNA barcodes
How to cite: RB795 was a gift from Richard Bennett (Addgene plasmid # 199123 ; http://n2t.net/addgene:199123 ; RRID:Addgene_199123)
