[The description below was written by a language model from this plasmid's Addgene catalogue record and pLannotate feature annotations shown in this document.]
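Description:
RB795 is an integrating barcoding plasmid for Candida albicans built on the pRS314 yeast shuttle backbone. In E. coli it is maintained through a high-copy ColE1/pUC-type origin and selected with ampicillin via the AmpR (β-lactamase) gene. The sequenced record of about 6.6 kb also shows the standard pRS314 elements. These are the S. cerevisiae TRP1 promoter and coding sequence (a tryptophan auxotrophic marker), a CEN6/ARS centromeric replication module, fragments of the f1/M13 phage origin, and remnants of the pBluescript-style lacZα/multiple cloning site region flanked by T7 and T3 promoters. The TRP1 and CEN/ARS parts are Saccharomyces features inherited from the backbone. The record gives them no role in the Candida application.

The functional payload has two parts. One is a nourseothricin resistance cassette, in which a streptothricin acetyltransferase gene (annotated as sta, from Streptomyces lavendulae) sits between the Ashbya gossypii TEF promoter and TEF terminator; this provides the dominant drug selection listed for yeast transformants. The other is a synthetic 100 bp barcoding cassette cloned between SpeI and ClaI sites. The automated feature table does not annotate the barcode. It also does not annotate any Neut5 homology sequences, although unannotated stretches lie near the cloning-site fragments, so their exact positions cannot be stated from this record.

According to the depositor, the plasmid is linearised with NgoMIV and transformed into Candida strains. The cassette then integrates at the Neut5 locus and marks each strain with a unique DNA barcode. The associated publication concerns aneuploidy, filamentation and host colonization in C. albicans.
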