Features (pLannotate 1.2.2; 23 found; start..end, strand, type, name):
    137..186     +  misc_feature   bom (fragment): basis of mobility region from pBR322
    324..471     +  promoter       TRP1 promoter: S. cerevisiae TRP1
    472..1146    +  CDS            TRP1: phosphoribosylanthranilate isomerase, required for tryptophan biosynthesis; S. cerevisiae TRP1; yeast auxotrophic marker
   1197..1248    +  misc_feature   bom (fragment): basis of mobility region from pBR322
   1249..1576    -  rep_origin     M13 ori (fragment) (sequence partly withheld): M13 bacteriophage origin of replication; arrow indicates direction of (+) strand synthesis
   1890..2019    -  rep_origin     f1 ori (fragment) (sequence partly withheld): f1 bacteriophage origin of replication; arrow indicates direction of (+) strand synthesis
   2023..2180    -  CDS            lacZα (fragment): LacZα fragment of β-galactosidase; lacZ fragment
   2183..2201    +  promoter       T7 promoter: promoter for bacteriophage T7 RNA polymerase
   2274..2471    -  terminator     TEF terminator: Ashbya gossypii TEF terminator
   2489..3058    -  CDS            sta: STA_STRLA - Experimental evidence at protein level: Swiss-Prot protein existence level 1. Involved in resistance to streptothricin, a broad-spectrum antibiotic produced by streptomycetes. Detoxifies streptothricin via acetylation of the beta amino group of the first beta-lysyl moiety of streptothricin. From Streptomyces lavendulae.
   3072..3415    -  promoter       TEF promoter: Ashbya gossypii TEF promoter
   3484..3502    -  promoter       T3 promoter: promoter for bacteriophage T3 RNA polymerase
   3547..3563    -  protein_bind   lac operator: The lac repressor binds to the lac operator to inhibit transcription in E. coli. This inhibition can be relieved by adding lactose or isopropyl-β-D-thiogalactopyranoside (IPTG). lac repressor encoded by lacI
   3571..3593    +  misc_feature   MCS (fragment): pBluescript multiple cloning site
   3649..3677    +  misc_feature   MCS (fragment): pBluescript multiple cloning site
   3942..3972    -  promoter       lac promoter: promoter for the E. coli lac operon
   3987..4008    -  protein_bind   CAP binding site: CAP binding activates transcription in the presence of cAMP. E. coli catabolite activator protein
   4021..4113    -  CDS            lacI (fragment): lac repressor; lacI; The lac repressor binds to the lac operator to inhibit transcription in E. coli. This inhibition can be relieved by adding lactose or isopropyl-β-D-thiogalactopyranoside (IPTG).
   4296..4884    -  rep_origin     ori: high-copy-number ColE1/pMB1/pBR322/pUC origin of replication
   5055..5915    -  CDS            AmpR: β-lactamase; bla; confers resistance to ampicillin, carbenicillin, and related antibiotics
   5916..6020    -  promoter       AmpR promoter: bla
   6057..6560    +  misc_feature   CEN/ARS: S. cerevisiae CEN6 centromere fused to an autonomously replicating sequence
   6628..35      +  CDS            rop (fragment) (across the origin): Rop protein, which maintains plasmids at low copy number; rop
>Addgene plasmid #199123 | RB795 | addgene full sequence | sequence record 392172 | Addgene NGS Result
TCGCGCGTTTCGGTGATGACGGTGAAAACCTCTGACACATGCAGCTCCCGGAGACGGTCACAGCTTGTCT
GTAAGCGGATGCCGGGAGCAGACAAGCCCGTCAGGGCGCGTCAGCGGGTGTTGGCGGGTGTCGGGGCTGG
CTTAACTATGCGGCATCAGAGCAGATTGTACTGAGAGTGCACCATAGATCACGACATTACTATATATATA
ATATAGGAAGCATTTAATAGAACAGCATCGTAATATATGTGTACTTTGCAGTTATGACGCCAGATGGCAG
TAGTGGAAGATATTCTTTATTGAAAAATAGCTTGTCACCTTACGTACAATCTTGATCCGGAGCTTTTCTT
TTTTTGCCGATTAAGAATTAATTCGGTCGAAAAAAGAAAAGGAGAGGGCCAAGAGGGAGGGCATTGGTGA
CTATTGAGCACGTGAGTATACGTGATTAAGCACACAAAGGCAGCTTGGAGTATGTCTGTTATTAATTTCA
CAGGTAGTTCTGGTCCATTGGTGAAAGTTTGCGGCTTGCAGAGCACAGAGGCCGCAGAATGTGCTCTAGA
TTCCGATGCTGACTTGCTGGGTATTATATGTGTGCCCAATAGAAAGAGAACAATTGACCCGGTTATTGCA
AGGAAAATTTCAAGTCTTGTAAAAGCATATAAAAATAGTTCAGGCACTCCGAAATACTTGGTTGGCGTGT
TTCGTAATCAACCTAAGGAGGATGTTTTGGCTCTGGTCAATGATTACGGCATTGATATCGTCCAACTGCA
TGGAGATGAGTCGTGGCAAGAATACCAAGAGTTCCTCGGTTTGCCAGTTATTAAAAGACTCGTATTTCCA
AAAGACTGCAACATACTACTCAGTGCAGCTTCACAGAAACCTCATTCGTTTATTCCCTTGTTTGATTCAG
AAGCAGGTGGGACAGGTGAACTTTTGGATTGGAACTCGATTTCTGACTGGGTTGGAAGGCAAGAGAGCCC
CGAAAGCTTACATTTTATGTTAGCTGGTGGACTGACGCCAGAAAATGTTGGTGATGCGCTTAGATTAAAT
GGCGTTATTGGTGTTGATGTAAGCGGAGGTGTGGAGACAAATGGTGTAAAAGACTCTAACAAAATAGCAA
ATTTCGTCAAAAATGCTAAGAAATAGGTTATTACTGAGTAGTATTTATTTAAGTATTGTTTGTGCACTTG
CCGATCTATGCGGTGTGAAATACCGCACAGATGCGTAAGGAGAAAATACCGCATCAGGAAATTGTAAGCG
TTAATATTTTGTTAAAATTCGCGTTAAATTTTTGTTAAATCAGCTCATTTTTTAACCAATAGGCCGAAAT
CGGCAAAATCCCTTATAAATCAAAAGAATAGACCGAGATAGGGT
[37 nt withheld, positions 1375-1411]
AAAGAACGTGGACTCCAACGTCAAAGG
[49 nt withheld, positions 1439-1487]
T
[87 nt withheld, positions 1489-1575]
GGCCGGCTAGGCCTTAACCCACTGAATTCTACATCGAACAAGAGAAACCTTTTTTTTTACTTTTTTCAAA
CTTGAACAAAGAAAAGAAAAAGAAAAAGAAAAAGCAATCACAGCTTATTAACGATTCGTGTTTAAATAAT
CAATTGAAAGGAAAATAGAAGATTTTTGAAAAAAAGTTATTGGTATTTATTAACTTAATATATCAGTAAC
ATCAAGAGAAAGAAACTGAATTATAAACAGAGTATGTGAAGCAATTGCAATTGCAATTATTAGAGATCCA
GAAAACTGAATTGTGCTTGAATACCACTTGTTTACCGGCG
[124 nt withheld, positions 1896-2019]
CCATTCGCCATTCAGGCTGCGCAACTGTTGGGAAGGGCGATCGGTGCGGGCCTCTTCGCTATTACGCCAG
CTGGCGAAAGGGGGATGTGCTGCAAGGCGATTAAGTTGGGTAACGCCAGGGTTTTCCCAGTCACGACGTT
GTAAAACGACGGCCAGTGAATTGTAATACGACTCACTATAGGGCGAATTGGGTACCGAATTCGAGCTCGT
TTAAACGTCGACACTGGATGGCGGCGTTAGTATCGAATCGACAGCAGTATAGCGACCAGCATTCACATAC
GATTGACGCATGATATTACTTTCTGCGCACTTAACTTCGCATCTGGGCAGATGATGTCGAGGCGAAAAAA
AATATAAATCACGCTAACATTTGATTAAAATAGAACAACTACAATATAAAAAAACTATACAAATGACAAG
TTCTTGAAAACAAGAATCTTTTTATTGTCAGTACTGACTCGAGTTATTATGGACATGGCATAGACATATA
CAAAGCTTGTTCACCATCGGAAGCAGTACCATCGTATAAAGCAGTATCCAAACCACACAAAGTGAAACCC
ATTCTTCTATAAGCATGAATAGCTGGAGCATTAACATTGGTAACTTCCAACCACAAATGACCAGCACCTC
TTTCTCTGGCGAATTCAGTAGCCAAACCCATCAAAGCTCTACCAACACCATGACCTCTATGTTCTGGAGC
AACTTCAATATCTTCAACAGTCAATCTTCTGTTCCAACCAGAATAAGAAACAACAACGAAACCAGCCAAA
TCACCATCATCACCATAAGCAACGAAAGTTCTAGAATCTGGATCACCATCTTCACCAGCATCGGATTCAT
CATCGGATTCATCATCTGGGAAAACCTTAGTCAATGGTGGATCAACTGGAACTTCTCTCAAAGTGAAACC
ATCACCAGTAGCAGTAACTCTAAAAACAGTATCGGTAGTGAAAGAACCATCCAAAGCTTCAATAGCTTCA
GCATCACCTGGAACAGAAGTTCTGTATCTATAAGCAGTATCATCCAAAGTAGTAGACATAATTGTAGGAT
CCGGTTGTTTATGTTCGGATGTGATGTGAGAACTGTATCCTAGCAAGATTTTAAAAGGAAGTATATGAAA
GAAGAACCTCAGTGGCAAATCCTAACCTTTTATATTTCTCTACAGGGGCGCGGCGTGGGGACAATTCAAC
GCGTCTGTGAGGGGAGCGTTTCCCTGCTCGCAGGTCTGCAGCGAGGAGCCGTAATTTTTGCTTCGCGCCG
TGCGGCCATCAAAATGTATGGACGCAAATGATTATACATGGGGATGTATGGGCTAAATGTACGGGCGACA
GTCACATCATGCCCCTGAGCTGCGCACGTCAAGACTGTCAAGGAGGGTATTCTGGGCCTCCATGTCGCTG
GCCGGGTGACCCGGCGGGGACGAGGCAAGCTTGATATCCCGCGGTGGAGCTCCAGCTTTTGTTCCCTTTA
GTGAGGGTTAATTTCGAGCTTGGCGTAATCATGGTCATAGCTGTTTCCTGTGTGAAATTGTTATCCGCTC
ACAATTCCACATGGCGGCCGCTCTAGAACTAGTGATGTCCACGAGGTCTCTGACATATCAGCATACATGG
CGTCGACCTGCAGCGTACGATCGATACCGTCGACCTCGAGGGGGGGCCGGAAGGACGATGAAGGAGAGAA
AGTAGTAAGACAATATGACTTTGGACAGACATGAGATAAAAGTTTTAAAGGACAAGAAAAGGTTCGGGTT
AAAAGATGAGTATTGTATTTTTTCAAAATATCAATGCTTTTTCTGTTCTTGGGTTAGTGGTACCACCATT
GGTGATAAAACCTTTGGGGAGCCTCCTCCGAGCTTTCTCTTTGTTACTTTTTTTCTCAACTGATACTTGT
CATTCTTACTACAATTACAGGCCTAGCCGGCCCAACATAGGAGCCGGAAGCATAAAGTGTAAAGCCTGGG
GTGCCTAATGAGTGAGCTAACTCACATTAATTGCGTTGCGCTCACTGCCCGCTTTCCAGTCGGGAAACCT
GTCGTGCCAGCTGCATTAATGAATCGGCCAACGCGCGGGGAGAGGCGGTTTGCGTATTGGGCGCTCTTCC
GCTTCCTCGCTCACTGACTCGCTGCGCTCGGTCGTTCGGCTGCGGCGAGCGGTATCAGCTCACTCAAAGG
CGGTAATACGGTTATCCACAGAATCAGGGGATAACGCAGGAAAGAACATGTGAGCAAAAGGCCAGCAAAA
GGCCAGGAACCGTAAAAAGGCCGCGTTGCTGGCGTTTTTCCATAGGCTCCGCCCCCCTGACGAGCATCAC
AAAAATCGACGCTCAAGTCAGAGGTGGCGAAACCCGACAGGACTATAAAGATACCAGGCGTTTCCCCCTG
GAAGCTCCCTCGTGCGCTCTCCTGTTCCGACCCTGCCGCTTACCGGATACCTGTCCGCCTTTCTCCCTTC
GGGAAGCGTGGCGCTTTCTCATAGCTCACGCTGTAGGTATCTCAGTTCGGTGTAGGTCGTTCGCTCCAAG
CTGGGCTGTGTGCACGAACCCCCCGTTCAGCCCGACCGCTGCGCCTTATCCGGTAACTATCGTCTTGAGT
CCAACCCGGTAAGACACGACTTATCGCCACTGGCAGCAGCCACTGGTAACAGGATTAGCAGAGCGAGGTA
TGTAGGCGGTGCTACAGAGTTCTTGAAGTGGTGGCCTAACTACGGCTACACTAGAAGAACAGTATTTGGT
ATCTGCGCTCTGCTGAAGCCAGTTACCTTCGGAAAAAGAGTTGGTAGCTCTTGATCCGGCAAACAAACCA
CCGCTGGTAGCGGTGGTTTTTTTGTTTGCAAGCAGCAGATTACGCGCAGAAAAAAAGGATCTCAAGAAGA
TCCTTTGATCTTTTCTACGGGGTCTGACGCTCAGTGGAACGAAAACTCACGTTAAGGGATTTTGGTCATG
AGATTATCAAAAAGGATCTTCACCTAGATCCTTTTAAATTAAAAATGAAGTTTTAAATCAATCTAAAGTA
TATATGAGTAAACTTGGTCTGACAGTTACCAATGCTTAATCAGTGAGGCACCTATCTCAGCGATCTGTCT
ATTTCGTTCATCCATAGTTGCCTGACTCCCCGTCGTGTAGATAACTACGATACGGGAGGGCTTACCATCT
GGCCCCAGTGCTGCAATGATACCGCGAGACCCACGCTCACCGGCTCCAGATTTATCAGCAATAAACCAGC
CAGCCGGAAGGGCCGAGCGCAGAAGTGGTCCTGCAACTTTATCCGCCTCCATCCAGTCTATTAATTGTTG
CCGGGAAGCTAGAGTAAGTAGTTCGCCAGTTAATAGTTTGCGCAACGTTGTTGCCATTGCTACAGGCATC
GTGGTGTCACGCTCGTCGTTTGGTATGGCTTCATTCAGCTCCGGTTCCCAACGATCAAGGCGAGTTACAT
GATCCCCCATGTTGTGCAAAAAAGCGGTTAGCTCCTTCGGTCCTCCGATCGTTGTCAGAAGTAAGTTGGC
CGCAGTGTTATCACTCATGGTTATGGCAGCACTGCATAATTCTCTTACTGTCATGCCATCCGTAAGATGC
TTTTCTGTGACTGGTGAGTACTCAACCAAGTCATTCTGAGAATAGTGTATGCGGCGACCGAGTTGCTCTT
GCCCGGCGTCAATACGGGATAATACCGCGCCACATAGCAGAACTTTAAAAGTGCTCATCATTGGAAAACG
TTCTTCGGGGCGAAAACTCTCAAGGATCTTACCGCTGTTGAGATCCAGTTCGATGTAACCCACTCGTGCA
CCCAACTGATCTTCAGCATCTTTTACTTTCACCAGCGTTTCTGGGTGAGCAAAAACAGGAAGGCAAAATG
CCGCAAAAAAGGGAATAAGGGCGACACGGAAATGTTGAATACTCATACTCTTCCTTTTTCAATATTATTG
AAGCATTTATCAGGGTTATTGTCTCATGAGCGGATACATATTTGAATGTATTTAGAAAAATAAACAAATA
GGGGTTCCGCGCACATTTCCCCGAAAAGTGCCACCTGGGTCCTTTTCATCACGTGCTATAAAAATAATTA
TAATTTAAATTTTTTAATATAAATATATAAATTAAAAATAGAAAGTAAAAAAAGAAATTAAAGAAAAAAT
AGTTTTTGTTTTCCGAAGATGTAAAAGACTCTAGGGGGATCGCCAACAAATACTACCTTTTATCTTGCTC
TTCCTGCTCTCAGGTATTAATGCCGAATTGTTTCATCTTGTCTGTGTAGAAGACCACACACGAAAATCCT
GTGATTTTACATTTTACTTATCGTTAATCGAATGTATATCTATTTAATCTGCTTTTCTTGTCTAATAAAT
ATATATGTAAAGTACGCTTTTTGTTGAAATTTTTTAAACCTTTGTTTATTTTTTTTTCTTCATTCCGTAA
CTCTTCTACCTTCTTTATTTACTTTCTAAAATCCAAATACAAAACATAAAAATAAATAAACACAGAGTAA
ATTCCCAAATTATTCCATCATTAAAAGATACGAGGCGCGTGTAAGTTACAGGCAAGCGATCCGTCTAAGA
AACCATTATTATCATGACATTAACCTATAAAAATAGGCGTATCACGAGGCCCTTTCGTC
