>Addgene plasmid #199123 | RB795 | depositor partial sequence | sequence record 385608 | Barcoding cassette containing BC3 cloned in pDIS3 at SpeI_ClaI sites by CPEC method
TGGCGGCCGCTCTAGAACTAGTGATGTCCACGAGGTCTCTGACATATCAGCATACATGGCGTCGACCTGC
AGCGTACGATCGATACCGTCGACCTCGAGG
